>Addgene plasmid #210240 | pUdO3s | addgene full sequence | sequence record 460226 | Addgene NGS Result
GAGTTATACACAGGGCTGGGATCTATTCTTTTTATCTTTTTTTATTCTTTCTTTATTCTATAAATTATAA
CCACTTGAATATAAACAAAAAAAACACACAAAGGTCTAGCGGAATTTACAGAGGGTCTAGCAGAATTTAC
AAGTTTTCCAGCAAAGGTCTAGCAGAATTTACAGATACCCACAACTCAAAGGAAAAGGACATGTAATTAT
CATTGACTAGCCCATCTCAATTGGTATAGTGATTAAAATCACCTAGACCAATTGAGATGTATGTCTGAAT
TAGTTGTTTTCAAAGCAAATGAACTAGCGATTAGTCGCTATGACTTAACGGAGCATGAAACCAAGCTAAT
TTTATGCTGTGTGGCACTACTCAACCCCACGATTGAAAACCCTACAAGGAAAGAACGGACGGTATCGTTC
ACTTATAACCAATACGCTCAGATGATGAACATCAGTAGGGAAAATGCTTATGGTGTATTAGCTAAAGCAA
CCAGAGAGCTGACGACGAGAACTGTGGAAATCAGGAATCCTTTGGTTAAAGGCTTTGAGATTTTCCAGTG
GACAAACTATGCCAAGTTCTCAAGCGAAAAATTAGAATTAGTTTTTAGTGAAGAGATATTGCCTTATCTT
TTCCAGTTAAAAAAATTCATAAAATATAATCTGGAACATGTTAAGTCTTTTGAAAACAAATACTCCATGA
GGATTTATGAGTGGTTATTAAAAGAACTAACACAAAAGAAAACTCACAAGGCAAATATAGAGATTAGCCT
TGATGAATTTAAGTTCATGTTAATGCTTGAAAATAACTACCATGAGTTTAAAAGGCTTAACCAATGGGTT
TTGAAACCAATAAGTAAAGATTTAAACACTTACAGCAATATGAAATTGGTGGTTGATAAGCGAGGCCGCC
CGACTGATACGTTGATTTTCCAAGTTGAACTAGATAGACAAATGGATCTCGTAACCGAACTTGAGAACAA
CCAGATAAAAATGAATGGTGACAAAATACCAACAACCATTACATCAGATTCCTACCTACGTAACGGACTA
AGAAAAACACTACACGATGCTTTAACTGCAAAAATTCAGCTCACCAGTTTTGAGGCAAAATTTTTGAGTG
ACATGCAAAGTAAGCATGATCTCAATGGTTCGTTCTCATGGCTCACGCAAAAACAACGAACAACACTAGA
GAACATACTGGCTAAATACGGAAGGATCTGACAGGAAACAGCTATGACCATGCCCGGGTAAGTGACTAGC
GGAAACACAGAAAAAAGCCCGCACCTGACAGTGCGGGCTTTTTTTTTCGACCAAAGGCTCCGAAGAGCCG
AGTGTCTTCGGTTCGAGACCGAATTCGCGAGCTCTCGCTAGCCAGTTTAAACAATTGCGGCCGCGTACTA
GTCTATCGATTTGGATCCACCCTGCAGGAAGTCTAGACCGTCGACACGGTCTCTGAGAGAAGACACGTCG
CTCTTCGACGTAAGTAACTGACTCGGTACCAAATTCCAGAAAAGAGGCCTCCCGAAAGGGGGGCCTTTTT
TCGTTTTGGTCCTAAGCTTAACTGGCCGTCGTTTTACACCAAGGTTGCCGGGTGACGCACACCGTGGAAA
CGGATGAAGGCACGAACCCAGTGGACATAAGCCTGTTCGGTTCGTAAGCTGTAATGCAAGTAGCGTATGC
GCTCACGCAACTGGTCCAGAACCTTGACCGAACGCAGCGGTGGTAACGGCGCAGTGGCGGTTTTCATGGC
TTGTTATGACTGTTTTTTTGGGGTACAGTCTATGCCTCGGGCATCCAAGCAGCAAGCGCGTTACGCCGTG
GGTCGATGTTTGATGTTATGGAGCAGCAACGATGTTACGCAGCAGGGCAGTCGCCCTAAAACAAAGTTAA
ACATCATGAGGGAAGCGGTGATCGCCGAAGTATCGACTCAACTATCAGAGGTAGTTGGCGTCATCGAGCG
CCATCTCGAACCGACGTTGCTGGCCGTACATTTGTACGGCTCCGCAGTGGATGGCGGCCTGAAGCCACAC
AGTGATATTGATTTGCTGGTTACGGTGACCGTAAGGCTTGATGAAACAACGCGGCGAGCTTTGATCAACG
ACCTTTTGGAAACTTCGGCTTCCCCTGGAGAGAGCGAGATTCTCCGCGCTGTAGAAGTCACCATTGTTGT
GCACGACGACATCATTCCGTGGCGTTATCCAGCTAAGCGCGAACTGCAATTTGGAGAATGGCAGCGCAAT
GACATTCTTGCAGGTATCTTCGAGCCAGCCACGATCGACATTGATCTGGCTATCTTGCTGACAAAAGCAA
GAGAACATAGCGTTGCCTTGGTAGGTCCAGCGGCGGAGGAACTCTTTGATCCGGTTCCTGAACAGGATCT
ATTTGAGGCGCTAAATGAAACCTTAACGCTATGGAACTCGCCGCCCGACTGGGCTGGCGATGAGCGAAAT
GTAGTGCTTACGTTGTCCCGCATTTGGTACAGCGCAGTAACCGGCAAAATCGCGCCGAAGGATGTCGCTG
CCTACTGGGCAATGGAGCGCCTGCCGGCCCAGTATCAGCCCGTCATACTTGAAGCTAGACAGGCTTATCT
TGGACAAGAAGAAGATCGCTTGGCCTCGCGCGCAGATCAGTTGGAAGAATTTGTCCACTACGTGAAAGGC
GAGATCACCAAGGTAGTCGGCAAATAATAATACGACTCACTATAGGGTAACTAATTGAGGCGCGCCTACC
ACCGTCAAAAAAAACGGCGCTTTTTAGCGCCGTTTTTATTTTTCAACCTTCCTAGGTAAGTGACCCTTTA
GTGAGGGTTAATT
Features (pLannotate 1.2.2; 8 found; start..end, strand, type, name):
      1..223     +  rep_origin     pSC101 ori: low-copy replication origin that requires the Rep101 protein
    271..1221    +  CDS            Rep101: RepA protein needed for replication with the pSC101 origin; rep101
   1561..1578    +  CDS            lacZα (fragment): LacZα fragment of β-galactosidase; lacZ fragment
   1634..1657    +  promoter       Pc promoter (fragment): intI1 (promoter lies within the coding sequence); class 1 integron promoter
   1833..1889    +  CDS            GmR (fragment): gentamycin acetyltransferase; aacC1; confers resistance to gentamycin
   1896..2687    +  CDS            SmR: aminoglycoside adenylyltransferase (Murphy, 1985); aadA; confers resistance to spectinomycin and streptomycin
   2688..2706    +  promoter       T7 promoter: promoter for bacteriophage T7 RNA polymerase
   2795..2813    -  promoter       T3 promoter: promoter for bacteriophage T3 RNA polymerase
