[The description below was written by a language model from this plasmid's Addgene catalogue record and pLannotate feature annotations shown in this document.]
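Description:
pUdO3s is a compact, 2,813 bp empty-backbone plasmid for bacterial expression, one of the pUdO series of deliberately concise vectors. It replicates from the pSC101 origin together with the adjacent Rep101 (RepA) coding sequence, the initiator protein that this origin requires. The catalogue entry is not fully consistent on copy number: the stated purpose calls it a medium-copy plasmid, while the growth field lists it as low copy, and the annotation describes pSC101 as a low-copy origin. The record does not indicate whether the Rep101 gene carries any copy-number-altering change.

Selection is by spectinomycin, conferred by the aadA aminoglycoside adenylyltransferase gene (SmR), which also gives streptomycin resistance. Upstream of this gene the annotation detects a fragment of the class 1 integron Pc promoter and a short remnant of the gentamicin acetyltransferase gene. These are likely carry-over from the integron-derived cassette that supplied aadA, with the Pc fragment plausibly contributing to marker expression. The gentamicin fragment is far too short to confer resistance. A very short lacZα fragment is also detected and is not a functional blue/white screening element.

No insert is present. A T7 promoter lies immediately after the resistance gene and a T3 promoter sits on the opposite strand at the end of the linearised sequence, so the two face each other across a short interval. This interval probably serves as the cloning region, though the record does not explicitly define one. No other expression promoter, ribosome-binding site, tag or terminator is annotated. Inserts are intended to be introduced by Gibson assembly, making the plasmid a minimal scaffold for building spectinomycin-selectable bacterial expression constructs.
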