Addgene plasmid #210240: pUdO3s
Purpose: (Empty Backbone) medium-copy plasmid for bacterial expression
Depositing lab: François-Xavier Campbell-Valois. Depositing organization: University of Ottawa. Publication: pUdOs: Concise Plasmids for Bacterial and Mammalian Cells. Manigat FO, Connell LB, Stewart BN, LePabic AR, Tessier CJG, Emlaw JR, Calvert ND, Rossl A, Shuhendler AJ, daCosta CJB, Campbell-Valois FX. ACS Synth Biol. 2024 Jan 18. doi: 10.1021/acssynbio.3c00408. PubMed 38235654.
Backbone
  Vector backbone: pUdO3s
  Backbone manufacturer: Host-Microbe Interactions lab
  Backbone size (bp): 2813
  Vector type: Bacterial Expression
Growth in bacteria
  Bacterial resistance: Spectinomycin, 50 μg/mL
  Growth temperature: 37°C
  Growth strain: DH5alpha
  Copy number: Low Copy
Gene/Insert
  Cloning method: Gibson Cloning
Terms and licenses: Academic/Nonprofit Terms; Industry Terms: Not Available to Industry
How to cite: pUdO3s was a gift from François-Xavier Campbell-Valois (Addgene plasmid # 210240 ; http://n2t.net/addgene:210240 ; RRID:Addgene_210240)
